Addgene plasmid #229750: pTYB1-MBD4 pc4785
Purpose: Bacterial expression vector of MBD4 C-terminal tagged to the intein.
Depositing lab: Cristina Cardoso. Depositing organization: Technische Universitaet Darmstadt. Publication: Heterochromatome wide analyses reveal MBD2 as a phase separation scaffold for heterochromatin compartmentalization and composition. Zhang H, Ugur E, Hake C, Romero H, Arroyo M, Mahmoud M, Lermyte F, Leonhardt H, Cardoso MC. Nucleic Acids Res. 2025 Nov 26;53(22):gkaf1380. doi: 10.1093/nar/gkaf1380. PubMed 41416523.
Backbone
  Vector backbone: pTYB1
  Backbone manufacturer: NEB
  Total vector size (bp): 8905
  Vector type: Bacterial Expression
Growth in bacteria
  Bacterial resistance: Ampicillin, 100 μg/mL
  Growth temperature: 37°C
  Growth strain: DH5alpha
  Copy number: Unknown
Gene/Insert
  Gene/Insert name: MBD4
  Species: M. musculus (mouse)
  Insert size (bp): 1662
  Entrez Gene: Mbd4 (a.k.a. Med1)
  Promoter: T7
  Tag / fusion protein: Intein (N terminal on insert)
  Cloning method: Restriction Enzyme; 5′ cloning site NdeI (not destroyed); 3′ cloning site EcoRI (not destroyed)
  Sequencing primers: 5′ TAATACGACTCACTATAGGG
Terms and licenses: Academic/Nonprofit Terms; Industry Terms: Not Available to Industry
How to cite: pTYB1-MBD4 pc4785 was a gift from Cristina Cardoso (Addgene plasmid # 229750 ; http://n2t.net/addgene:229750 ; RRID:Addgene_229750)
