[The description below was written by a language model from this plasmid's Addgene catalogue record and pLannotate feature annotations shown in this document.]
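Description:
pTYB1-MBD4 pc4785 is a bacterial expression plasmid built on the pTYB1 backbone and designed to produce mouse MBD4 as a fusion to a self-cleaving intein affinity tag. It replicates in E. coli from a ColE1/pMB1-type origin accompanied by the rop gene and a bom fragment, is selected through the AmpR β-lactamase gene, and also carries an M13 phage origin that allows single-stranded DNA production. Short tetracycline-resistance and mbeC fragments are backbone remnants rather than functional markers. The catalogue lists a total size of 8905 bp, while the sequenced record is 9,112 nt. The discrepancy is not explained.

The 1662 bp Mbd4 coding sequence, cloned between NdeI and EcoRI, sits downstream of a T7 promoter, lac operator and the phage T7 gene 10 ribosome binding site. A plasmid-borne lacI gene keeps expression repressed until IPTG induction in a host supplying T7 RNA polymerase, and five tandem rrnB T1 terminators upstream of the promoter limit read-through transcription into the cassette. Mbd4 is followed in the same orientation by the Saccharomyces cerevisiae VMA1 intein, a Bacillus circulans chitin binding domain and a T7 terminator. The feature order places the intein–CBD at the C-terminus of MBD4, consistent with the stated purpose, although the catalogue tag field lists it as N-terminal. In this arrangement the fusion can be captured on chitin resin and thiol-induced intein cleavage releases MBD4 without the tag. MBD4 is a methyl-CpG-binding protein and mismatch-specific DNA glycosylase, and the plasmid serves to produce recombinant protein for purification. The associated publication concerns methyl-CpG-binding proteins in heterochromatin compartmentalization and phase separation.
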