Features (pLannotate 1.2.2; 26 found; start..end, strand, type, name):
      1..589     +  rep_origin     ori: high-copy-number ColE1/pMB1/pBR322/pUC origin of replication
    766..856     -  misc_feature   bom (fragment): basis of mobility region from pBR322
    958..1149    -  CDS            rop: Rop protein, which maintains plasmids at low copy number; rop
   1190..1300    +  CDS            mbeC (fragment): MBEC_ECOLX - Experimental evidence at protein level: Swiss-Prot protein existence level 1. Required for efficient mobilization of ColE1 plasmid and is thus essential to promote the specific transfer of the plasmid during conjugation. Probably functions by inducing DNA bending, helping the MbeA relaxase to melt the DNA around the nic site and cleave the phosphodiester bond. Binds specifically double-stranded DNA (dsDNA) containing the ColE1 oriT but does not recognize the inverted repeat (IR). From Escherichia coli.
   1335..1657    -  CDS            TcR (fragment): tetracycline efflux protein; tet; confers resistance to tetracycline
   1672..1693    -  protein_bind   CAP binding site: CAP binding activates transcription in the presence of cAMP. E. coli catabolite activator protein
   1706..2788    -  CDS            lacI: lac repressor; lacI; The lac repressor binds to the lac operator to inhibit transcription in E. coli. This inhibition can be relieved by adding lactose or isopropyl-β-D-thiogalactopyranoside (IPTG).
   2789..2866    -  promoter       lacI promoter: lacI
   2874..2967    -  CDS            TcR (fragment): tetracycline efflux protein; tet; confers resistance to tetracycline
   3019..3105    +  terminator     rrnB T1 terminator: Escherichia coli rrnB; transcription terminator T1 from the E. coli rrnB gene
   3202..3288    +  terminator     rrnB T1 terminator: Escherichia coli rrnB; transcription terminator T1 from the E. coli rrnB gene
   3385..3471    +  terminator     rrnB T1 terminator: Escherichia coli rrnB; transcription terminator T1 from the E. coli rrnB gene
   3568..3654    +  terminator     rrnB T1 terminator: Escherichia coli rrnB; transcription terminator T1 from the E. coli rrnB gene
   3751..3837    +  terminator     rrnB T1 terminator: Escherichia coli rrnB; transcription terminator T1 from the E. coli rrnB gene
   3972..3990    +  promoter       T7 promoter: promoter for bacteriophage T7 RNA polymerase
   3991..4015    +  protein_bind   lac operator: The lac repressor binds to the lac operator to inhibit transcription in E. coli. This inhibition can be relieved by adding lactose or isopropyl-β-D-thiogalactopyranoside (IPTG). lac repressor encoded by lacI
   4030..4052    +  RBS            RBS: efficient ribosome binding site from bacteriophage T7 gene 10 (Olins and Rangwala, 1989)
   4063..5724    +  CDS            Mbd4 (sequence partly withheld): MBD4_MOUSE - Experimental evidence at protein level: Swiss-Prot protein existence level 1. Mismatch-specific DNA N-glycosylase involved in DNA repair. Has thymine glycosylase activity and is specific for G:T mismatches within methylated and unmethylated CpG sites. Can also remove uracil or 5-fluorouracil in G:U mismatches. Has no lyase activity. Was first identified as methyl-CpG-binding protein. From Mus musculus (Mouse).
   5746..6564    +  CDS            Sce VMA intein 5' region: 5' region of the intein from the yeast Vma1 subunit of the vacuolar ATPase (Chong et al., 1998); Saccharomyces cerevisiae VMA1
   6567..7097    +  CDS            Sce VMA intein 3' region: modified 3' region of the intein from the yeast Vma1 subunit of the vacuolar ATPase (Chong et al., 1998); Saccharomyces cerevisiae VMA1; C-terminal cleavage of this intein can be induced by thiols.
   7141..7296    +  CDS            CBD: chitin binding domain from chitinase A1 (Watanabe et al., 1994); Bacillus circulans chiA
   7318..7367    +  CDS            SET1 (fragment): solubility-enhancement tag derived from T7 phage gene 10B
   7375..7422    +  terminator     T7 terminator: transcription terminator for bacteriophage T7 RNA polymerase
   7482..7586    +  promoter       AmpR promoter: bla
   7587..8447    +  CDS            AmpR: β-lactamase; bla; confers resistance to ampicillin, carbenicillin, and related antibiotics
   8489..9002    -  rep_origin     M13 ori (sequence partly withheld): M13 bacteriophage origin of replication; arrow indicates direction of (+) strand synthesis
>Addgene plasmid #229750 | pTYB1-MBD4 pc4785 | addgene full sequence | sequence record 458113 | Addgene NGS Result
TTGAGATCCTTTTTTTCTGCGCGTAATCTGCTGCTTGCAAACAAAAAAACCACCGCTACCAGCGGTGGTT
TGTTTGCCGGATCAAGAGCTACCAACTCTTTTTCCGAAGGTAACTGGCTTCAGCAGAGCGCAGATACCAA
ATACTGTCCTTCTAGTGTAGCCGTAGTTAGGCCACCACTTCAAGAACTCTGTAGCACCGCCTACATACCT
CGCTCTGCTAATCCTGTTACCAGTGGCTGCTGCCAGTGGCGATAAGTCGTGTCTTACCGGGTTGGACTCA
AGACGATAGTTACCGGATAAGGCGCAGCGGTCGGGCTGAACGGGGGGTTCGTGCACACAGCCCAGCTTGG
AGCGAACGACCTACACCGAACTGAGATACCTACAGCGTGAGCTATGAGAAAGCGCCACGCTTCCCGAAGG
GAGAAAGGCGGACAGGTATCCGGTAAGCGGCAGGGTCGGAACAGGAGAGCGCACGAGGGAGCTTCCAGGG
GGAAACGCCTGGTATCTTTATAGTCCTGTCGGGTTTCGCCACCTCTGACTTGAGCGTCGATTTTTGTGAT
GCTCGTCAGGGGGGCGGAGCCTATGGAAAAACGCCAGCAACGCGGCCTTTTTACGGTTCCTGGCCTTTTG
CTGGCCTTTTGCTCACATGTTCTTTCCTGCGTTATCCCCTGATTCTGTGGATAACCGTATTACCGCCTTT
GAGTGAGCTGATACCGCTCGCCGCAGCCGAACGACCGAGCGCAGCGAGTCAGTGAGCGAGGAAGCTATGG
TGCACTCTCAGTACAATCTGCTCTGATGCCGCATAGTTAAGCCAGTATACACTCCGCTATCGCTACGTGA
CTGGGTCATGGCTGCGCCCCGACACCCGCCAACACCCGCTGACGCGCCCTGACGGGCTTGTCTGCTCCCG
GCATCCGCTTACAGACAAGCTGTGACCGTCTCCGGGAGCTGCATGTGTCAGAGGTTTTCACCGTCATCAC
CGAAACGCGCGAGGCAGCTGCGGTAAAGCTCATCAGCGTGGTCGTGCAGCGATTCACAGATGTCTGCCTG
TTCATCCGCGTCCAGCTCGTTGAGTTTCTCCAGAAGCGTTAATGTCTGGCTTCTGATAAAGCGGGCCATG
TTAAGGGCGGTTTTTTCCTGTTTGGTCACTGATGCCTCCGTGTAAGGGGGATTTCTGTTCATGGGGGTAA
TGATACCGATGAAACGAGAGAGGATGCTCACGATACGGGTTACTGATGATGAACATGCCCGGTTACTGGA
ACGTTGTGAGGGTAAACAACTGGCGGTATGGATGCGGCGGGACCAGAGAAAAATCACTCAGGGTCAATGC
CAGCCGAACGCCAGCAAGACGTAGCCCAGCGCGTCGGCCGCCATGCCGGCGATAATGGCCTGCTTCTCGC
CGAAACGTTTGGTGGCGGGACCAGTGACGAAGGCTTGAGCGAGGGCGTGCAAGATTCCGAATACCGCAAG
CGACAGGCCGATCATCGTCGCGCTCCAGCGAAAGCGGTCCTCGCCGAAAATGACCCAGAGCGCTGCCGGC
ACCTGTCCTACGAGTTGCATGATAAAGAAGACAGTCATAAGTGCGGCGACGATAGTCATGCCCCGCGCCC
ACCGGAAGGAGCTGACTGGGTTGAAGGCTCTCAAGGGCATCGGTCGAGATCCCGGTGCCTAATGAGTGAG
CTAACTTACATTAATTGCGTTGCGCTCACTGCCCGCTTTCCAGTCGGGAAACCTGTCGTGCCAGCTGCAT
TAATGAATCGGCCAACGCGCGGGGAGAGGCGGTTTGCGTATTGGGCGCCAGGGTGGTTTTTCTTTTCACC
AGTGAGACGGGCAACAGCTGATTGCCCTTCACCGCCTGGCCCTGAGAGAGTTGCAGCAAGCGGTCCACGC
TGGTTTGCCCCAGCAGGCGAAAATCCTGTTTGATGGTGGTTAACGGCGGGATATAACATGAGCTGTCTTC
GGTATCGTCGTATCCCACTACCGAGATATCCGCACCAACGCGCAGCCCGGACTCGGTAATGGCGCGCATT
GCGCCCAGCGCCATCTGATCGTTGGCAACCAGCATCGCAGTGGGAACGATGCCCTCATTCAGCATTTGCA
TGGTTTGTTGAAAACCGGACATGGCACTCCAGTCGCCTTCCCGTTCCGCTATCGGCTGAATTTGATTGCG
AGTGAGATATTTATGCCAGCCAGCCAGACGCAGACGCGCCGAGACAGAACTTAATGGGCCCGCTAACAGC
GCGATTTGCTGGTGACCCAATGCGACCAGATGCTCCACGCCCAGTCGCGTACCGTCTTCATGGGAGAAAA
TAATACTGTTGATGGGTGTCTGGTCAGAGACATCAAGAAATAACGCCGGAACATTAGTGCAGGCAGCTTC
CACAGCAATGGCATCCTGGTCATCCAGCGGATAGTTAATGATCAGCCCACTGACGCGTTGCGCGAGAAGA
TTGTGCACCGCCGCTTTACAGGCTTCGACGCCGCTTCGTTCTACCATCGACACCACCACGCTGGCACCCA
GTTGATCGGCGCGAGATTTAATCGCCGCGACAATTTGCGACGGCGCGTGCAGGGCCAGACTGGAGGTGGC
AACGCCAATCAGCAACGACTGTTTGCCCGCCAGTTGTTGTGCCACGCGGTTGGGAATGTAATTCAGCTCC
GCCATCGCCGCTTCCACTTTTTCCCGCGTTTTCGCAGAAACGTGGCTGGCCTGGTTCACCACGCGGGAAA
CGGTCTGATAAGAGACACCGGCATACTCTGCGACATCGTATAACGTTACTGGTTTCACATTCACCACCCT
GAATTGACTCTCTTCCGGGCGCTATCATGCCATACCGCGAAAGGTTTTGCGCCATTCGATGGTGTCCGGG
ATCTCGACGCTCTCCCTTATGCGACTCCTGCATTAGGAAGCAGCCCAGTAGTAGGTTGAGGCCGTTGAGC
ACCGCCGCCGCAAGGAATGGTGCATGCCGGCATGCCGCCCTTTCGTCTTCAAGAATTAATTCCCAATTCC
CCAGGCATCAAATAAAACGAAAGGCTCAGTCGAAAGACTGGGCCTTTCGTTTTATCTGTTGTTTGTCGGT
GAACGCTCTCCTGAGTAGGACAAATCCGCCGGGAGCGGATTTGAACGTTGCGAAGCAACGGCCCGGAGGG
TGGCGGGCAGGACGCCCGCCATAAACTGCCAGGAATTAATTCCCCAGGCATCAAATAAAACGAAAGGCTC
AGTCGAAAGACTGGGCCTTTCGTTTTATCTGTTGTTTGTCGGTGAACGCTCTCCTGAGTAGGACAAATCC
GCCGGGAGCGGATTTGAACGTTGCGAAGCAACGGCCCGGAGGGTGGCGGGCAGGACGCCCGCCATAAACT
GCCAGGAATTAATTCCCCAGGCATCAAATAAAACGAAAGGCTCAGTCGAAAGACTGGGCCTTTCGTTTTA
TCTGTTGTTTGTCGGTGAACGCTCTCCTGAGTAGGACAAATCCGCCGGGAGCGGATTTGAACGTTGCGAA
GCAACGGCCCGGAGGGTGGCGGGCAGGACGCCCGCCATAAACTGCCAGGAATTAATTCCCCAGGCATCAA
ATAAAACGAAAGGCTCAGTCGAAAGACTGGGCCTTTCGTTTTATCTGTTGTTTGTCGGTGAACGCTCTCC
TGAGTAGGACAAATCCGCCGGGAGCGGATTTGAACGTTGCGAAGCAACGGCCCGGAGGGTGGCGGGCAGG
ACGCCCGCCATAAACTGCCAGGAATTAATTCCCCAGGCATCAAATAAAACGAAAGGCTCAGTCGAAAGAC
TGGGCCTTTCGTTTTATCTGTTGTTTGTCGGTGAACGCTCTCCTGAGTAGGACAAATCCGCCGGGAGCGG
ATTTGAACGTTGCGAAGCAACGGCCCGGAGGGTGGCGGGCAGGACGCCCGCCATAAACTGCCAGGAATTG
GGGATCGGAATTAATTCCCGGTTTAAACCGGGGATCTCGATCCCGCGAAATTAATACGACTCACTATAGG
GGAATTGTGAGCGGATAACAATTCCCCTCTAGAAATAATTTTGTTTAACTTTAAGAAGGAGATATACATA
TGATGGAGAGCCCAAACCTTGGGGACAACAGAGTCCGTGGAGAGAGCCTAGTTCCAGACCCGCCTTGGGA
TCGCTGCAAGGAAGATATTGCTGTTGGACTGGGAGGAGTGGGAGAAGATGGAAAGGACCTGGTGATAAGC
AGTGAGCGCAGCTCCCTTCTCCAAGAGCCCACTGCTTCTACTCTGTCTAGTACTACAGCGACAGAAGGCC
AC
[195 nt withheld, positions 4273-4467]
GGGAGCATCAATCCCGGTTATAAACACCAAAGTTTGGCAGCTCTGACTTCCCTGCAGCCAAATGAAACTG
ACGTTTCAAAGCAGAACCTCAAGACACGAAGCAAGTGGAAAACAGATGTGTTGCCTCTGCCCAGTGGTAC
TTCAGAGTCGCCAGAAAGCAGCGGACTGTCTAACTCTAACTCGGCTTGCTTGCTATTGAGAGAACATAGG
GACATTCAGGATGTTGACTCTGAGAAGAGGAGAAAGTCCAAAAGAAAGGTGACTGTTTTGAAAGGAACTG
CAAGTCAGAAAACCAAACAAAAGTGCAGGAAGAGTCTCTTAGAGTCTACTCAAAGAAACAGAAAAAGAGC
ATCTGTGGTTCAGAAGGTGGGTGCTGATCGCGAGCTGGTGCCACAGGAAAGTCAACTCAACAGAACCCTC
TGCCCTGCAGATGCCTGTGCAAGGGAGACTGTTGGCCTGGCTGGGGAAGAAAAATCACCAAGCCCAGGAC
TGGATCTTTGTTTCATACAAGTAACTTCTGGCACCACAAACAAATTCCATTCAACTGAAGCAGCAGGTGA
AGCAAATCGTGAGCAGACTTTTTTAGAATCAGAGGAAATCAGATCGAAGGGAGACAGAAAGGGGGAGGCA
CATTTGCATACTGGTGTTTTACAGGATGGCTCTGAAATGCCCAGCTGCTCACAAGCCAAGAAACACTTTA
CTTCTGAGACATTTCAAGAAGACAGCATCCCACGGACACAAGTAGAAAAAAGGAAAACAAGCCTGTATTT
TTCCAGCAAGTACAACAAAGAAGCTCTTAGCCCCCCAAGACGCAAATCCTTCAAGAAATGGACCCCTCCT
CGGTCACCTTTTAATCTTGTTCAAGAAATACTTTTCCATGACCCATGGAAGCTCCTCATCGCGACTATAT
TTCTCAATCGGACCTCAGGCAAGATGGCCATCCCTGTGCTGTGGGAGTTTCTAGAGAAGTACCCTTCAGC
TGAAGTGGCCCGAGCTGCCGACTGGAGGGACGTGTCGGAGCTTCTCAAGCCTCTTGGTCTCTACGATCTC
CGTGCAAAAACCATTATCAAGTTCTCAGATGAATATCTGACAAAGCAGTGGAGGTATCCGATTGAGCTTC
ATGGCATTGGTAAATATGGCAACGACTCCTACCGGATCTTTTGTGTCAATGAATGGAAGCAGGTGCACCC
TGAAGACCACAAGTTAAATAAATACCATGACTGGCTTTGGGAGAATCATGAAAAATTAAGTCTATCTGAA
TTCCTCGAGGGCTCTTCCTGCTTTGCCAAGGGTACCAATGTTTTAATGGCGGATGGGTCTATTGAATGTA
TTGAAAACATTGAGGTTGGTAATAAGGTCATGGGTAAAGATGGCAGACCTCGTGAGGTAATTAAATTGCC
CAGAGGAAGAGAAACTATGTACAGCGTCGTGCAGAAAAGTCAGCACAGAGCCCACAAAAGTGACTCAAGT
CGTGAAGTGCCAGAATTACTCAAGTTTACGTGTAATGCGACCCATGAGTTGGTTGTTAGAACACCTCGTA
GTGTCCGCCGTTTGTCTCGTACCATTAAGGGTGTCGAATATTTTGAAGTTATTACTTTTGAGATGGGCCA
AAAGAAAGCCCCCGACGGTAGAATTGTTGAGCTTGTCAAGGAAGTTTCAAAGAGCTACCCAATATCTGAG
GGGCCTGAGAGAGCCAACGAATTAGTAGAATCCTATAGAAAGGCTTCAAATAAAGCTTATTTTGAGTGGA
CTATTGAGGCCAGAGATCTTTCTCTGTTGGGTTCCCATGTTCGTAAAGCTACCTACCAGACTTACGCTCC
AATTCTTTATGAGAATGACCACTTTTTCGACTACATGCAAAAAAGTAAGTTTCATCTCACCATTGAAGGT
CCAAAAGTACTTGCTTATTTACTTGGTTTATGGATTGGTGATGGATTGTCTGACAGGGCAACTTTTTCGG
TTGATTCCAGAGATACTTCTTTGATGGAACGTGTTACTGAATATGCTGAAAAGTTGAATTTGTGCGCCGA
GTATAAGGACAGAAAAGAACCACAAGTTGCCAAAACTGTTAATTTGTACTCTAAAGTTGTCAGAGGTAAT
GGTATTCGCAATAATCTTAATACTGAGAATCCATTATGGGACGCTATTGTTGGCTTAGGATTCTTGAAGG
ACGGTGTCAAAAATATTCCTTCTTTCTTGTCTACGGACAATATCGGTACTCGTGAAACATTTCTTGCTGG
TCTAATTGATTCTGATGGCTATGTTACTGATGAGCATGGTATTAAAGCAACAATAAAGACAATTCATACT
TCTGTCAGAGATGGTTTGGTTTCCCTTGCTCGTTCTTTAGGCTTAGTAGTCTCGGTTAACGCAGAACCTG
CTAAGGTTGACATGAATGTCACCAAACATAAAATTAGTTATGCTATTTATATGTCTGGTGGAGATGTTTT
GCTTAACGTTCTTTCGAAGTGTGCCGGCTCTAAAAAATTCAGGCCTGCTCCCGCCGCTGCTTTTGCACGT
GAGTGCCGCGGATTTTATTTCGAGTTACAAGAATTGAAGGAAGACGATTATTATGGGATTACTTTATCTG
ATGATTCTGATCATCAGTTTTTGCTTGGATCCCAGGTTGTCGTCCATGCATGCGGTGGCCTGACCGGTCT
GAACTCAGGCCTCACGACAAATCCTGGTGTATCCGCTTGGCAGGTCAACACAGCTTATACTGCGGGACAA
TTGGTCACATATAACGGCAAGACGTATAAATGTTTGCAGCCCCACACCTCCTTGGCAGGATGGGAACCAT
CCAACGTTCCTGCCTTGTGGCAGCTTCAATGACTGCAGGAAGGGGATCCGGCTGCTAACAAAGCCCGAAA
GGAAGCTGAGTTGGCTGCTGCCACCGCTGAGCAATAACTAGCATAACCCCTTGGGGCCTCTAAACGGGTC
TTGAGGGGTTTTTTGCTGAAAGGAGGAACTATATCCGGATAACTACGTCAGGTGGCACTTTTCGGGGAAA
TGTGCGCGGAACCCCTATTTGTTTATTTTTCTAAATACATTCAAATATGTATCCGCTCATGAGACAATAA
CCCTGATAAATGCTTCAATAATATTGAAAAAGGAAGAGTATGAGTATTCAACATTTCCGTGTCGCCCTTA
TTCCCTTTTTTGCGGCATTTTGCCTTCCTGTTTTTGCTCACCCAGAAACGCTGGTGAAAGTAAAAGATGC
TGAAGATCAGTTGGGTGCACGAGTGGGTTACATCGAACTGGATCTCAACAGCGGTAAGATCCTTGAGAGT
TTTCGCCCCGAAGAACGTTTCCCAATGATGAGCACTTTTAAAGTTCTGCTATGTGGCGCGGTATTATCCC
GTGTTGACGCCGGGCAAGAGCAACTCGGTCGCCGCATACACTATTCTCAGAATGACTTGGTTGAGTACTC
ACCAGTCACAGAAAAGCATCTTACGGATGGCATGACAGTAAGAGAATTATGCAGTGCTGCCATAACCATG
AGTGATAACACTGCGGCCAACTTACTTCTGACAACGATCGGAGGACCGAAGGAGCTAACCGCTTTTTTGC
ACAACATGGGGGATCATGTAACTCGCCTTGATCGTTGGGAACCGGAGCTGAATGAAGCCATACCAAACGA
CGAGCGTGACACCACGATGCCTGTAGCAATGGCAACAACGTTGCGCAAACTATTAACTGGCGAACTACTT
ACTCTAGCTTCCCGGCAACAATTAATAGACTGGATGGAGGCGGATAAAGTTGCAGGACCACTTCTGCGCT
CGGCCCTTCCGGCTGGCTGGTTTATTGCTGATAAATCTGGAGCCGGTGAGCGTGGGTCTCGCGGTATCAT
TGCAGCACTGGGGCCAGATGGTAAGCCCTCCCGTATCGTAGTTATCTACACGACGGGGAGTCAGGCAACT
ATGGATGAACGAAATAGACAGATCGCTGAGATAGGTGCCTCACTGATTAAGCATTGGTAACTGTCAGACC
AAGTTTACTCATATATACTTTAGATTGATT
[38 nt withheld, positions 8488-8525]
A
[37 nt withheld, positions 8527-8563]
ATTTTGTTAAAATTCGCGTTAAATTTTTGTTAAATCAGCTCATTTTTTAACCAATAGGCCGAAATCGGCA
AAATCCCTTATAAATCAAAAGAATAGCCCGAGATAGGGT
[37 nt withheld, positions 8673-8709]
AAAGAACGTGGACTCCAACGTCAAAGG
[141 nt withheld, positions 8737-8877]
G
[125 nt withheld, positions 8879-9003]
AAAGGATCTAGGTGAAGATCCTTTTTGATAATCTCATGACCAAAATCCCTTAACGTGAGTTTTCGTTCCA
CTGAGCGTCAGACCCCGTAGAAAAGATCAAAGGATCTTC
